# Supplementary material for: High-level expression of the monomeric SARS-CoV-2 S protein RBD 320-537 in stably transfected CHO cells by the EEF1A1-based plasmid vector
Source: PLoS One. 2021 Feb 2;16(2):e0242890. doi: 10.1371/journal.pone.0242890 (PMC7853477; doi:10.1371/journal.pone.0242890)
Supplement: S1 File — p1.1-Tr2-eGFP plasmid sequence and feature map. (GB) [file pone.0242890.s001.gb]

LOCUS       p1.1-Tr2-eGFP           7434 bp    DNA     circular SYN 28-OCT-2020
DEFINITION  synthetic plasmid p1.1-Tr2-eGFP.
ACCESSION   p1.1-Tr2-eGFP
VERSION
KEYWORDS    .
SOURCE      synthetic construct
  ORGANISM  synthetic construct
            other sequences; artificial sequences.
REFERENCE   1  (bases 1 to 7434)
  AUTHORS   Orlova,N.A., Sinegubova,M.V. and Vorobiev,I.I.
  TITLE     Optimization of the plasmid vector structures for stable and
            high-level expression in CHO cells
  JOURNAL   unpublished
REFERENCE   2  (bases 1 to 7434)
  AUTHORS   Orlova,N.A., Sinegubova,M.V. and Vorobiev,I.I.
  TITLE     Direct Submission
  JOURNAL   Submitted (28-OCT-2020) lab of Mammalian Cells Bioengineering,
            Institute of Bioengineering of The Federal Research Centre
            'Fundamentals of Biotechnology' of the Russian Academy of Sciences,
            60 let Oktjabrja pr-t, 7, bld. 1, Moscow, 117312, Russia
COMMENT     Bankit Comment: Vecscreen Comment:Submitter says that this sequence
            is a Synthetic Construct
            Bankit Comment: ALT EMAIL:ptichman@gmail.com
            Bankit Comment: TOTAL # OF SEQS:1.
FEATURES             Location/Qualifiers
     source          1..7434
                     /organism="synthetic construct"
                     /mol_type="other DNA"
                     /db_xref="taxon:32630"
     regulatory      complement(150..823)
                     /regulatory_class="replication_regulatory_region"
                     /note="pUC replication origin"
     CDS             complement(965..1825)
                     /EC_number="3.5.2.6"
                     /note="ampicillin resistance protein"
                     /codon_start=1
                     /transl_table=11
                     /product="beta-lactamase"
                     /translation="MSIQHFRVALIPFFAAFCLPVFAHPETLVKVKDAEDQLGARVGY
                     IELDLNSGKILESFRPEERFPMMSTFKVLLCGAVLSRIDAGQEQLGRRIHYSQNDLVE
                     YSPVTEKHLTDGMTVRELCSAAITMSDNTAANLLLTTIGGPKELTAFLHNMGDHVTRL
                     DRWEPELNEAIPNDERDTTMPVAMATTLRKLLTGELLTLASRQQLIDWMEADKVAGPL
                     LRSALPAGWFIADKSGAGERGSRGIIAALGPDGKPSRIVVIYTTGSQATMDERNRQIA
                     EIGASLIKHW"
     regulatory      complement(1820..1924)
                     /regulatory_class="promoter"
                     /note="bla promoter"
     regulatory      complement(1960..2361)
                     /regulatory_class="other"
                     /note="EBVTR; fragment of the long terminal repeat from
                     the Epstein-Barr virus"
     regulatory      2371..4882
                     /regulatory_class="other"
                     /note="CHO EEF1A UFR; upstream flanking region of EEF1A1
                     gene"
     regulatory      3864..3869
                     /regulatory_class="TATA_box"
     CDS             4899..5618
                     /codon_start=1
                     /transl_table=11
                     /product="eGFP"
                     /translation="MVSKGEELFTGVVPILVELDGDVNGHKFSVSGEGEGDATYGKLT
                     LKFICTTGKLPVPWPTLVTTLTYGVQCFSRYPDHMKQHDFFKSAMPEGYVQERTIFFK
                     DDGNYKTRAEVKFEGDTLVNRIELKGIDFKEDGNILGHKLEYNYNSHNVYIMADKQKN
                     GIKVNFKIRHNIEDGSVQLADHYQQNTPIGDGPVLLPDNHYLSTQSALSKDPNEKRDH
                     MVLLEFVTAAGITLGMDELYK"
     regulatory      5640..6227
                     /regulatory_class="ribosome_binding_site"
                     /note="EMCV IRES"
     CDS             6240..6803
                     /EC_number="1.5.1.3"
                     /note="derived from Mus musculus"
                     /codon_start=1
                     /transl_table=11
                     /product="dihydrofolate reductase"
                     /translation="MVRPLNCIVAVSQNMGIGKNGDLPWPPLRNEFKYFQRMTTTSSV
                     EGKQNLVIMGRKTWFSIPEKNRPLKDRINIVLSRELKEPPRGAHFLAKSLDDALRLIE
                     QPELASKVDMVWIVGGSSVYQEAMNQPGHLRLFVTRIMQEFESDTFFPEIDLGKYKLL
                     PEYPGVLSEVQEEKGIKYKFEVYEKKD"
     regulatory      6805..7419
                     /regulatory_class="other"
                     /note="CHO EEF1A DFR; downstream flanking region of EEF1A1
                     gene"
     regulatory      7070..7076
                     /regulatory_class="polyA_signal_sequence"
BASE COUNT     1756 a   2007 c   2041 g   1630 t
ORIGIN      
        1 cgtccggagc tcaggcgcgc catggctctt ccgcttcctc gctcactgac tcgctgcgct
       61 cggtcgttcg gctgcggcga gcggtatcag ctcactcaaa ggcggtaata cggttatcca
      121 cagaatcagg ggataacgca ggaaagaaca tgtgagcaaa aggccagcaa aaggccagga
      181 accgtaaaaa ggccgcgttg ctggcgtttt tccataggct ccgcccccct gacgagcatc
      241 acaaaaatcg acgctcaagt cagaggtggc gaaacccgac aggactataa agataccagg
      301 cgtttccccc tggaagctcc ctcgtgcgct ctcctgttcc gaccctgccg cttaccggat
      361 acctgtccgc ctttctccct tcgggaagcg tggcgctttc tcatagctca cgctgtaggt
      421 atctcagttc ggtgtaggtc gttcgctcca agctgggctg tgtgcacgaa ccccccgttc
      481 agcccgaccg ctgcgcctta tccggtaact atcgtcttga gtccaacccg gtaagacacg
      541 acttatcgcc actggcagca gccactggta acaggattag cagagcgagg tatgtaggcg
      601 gtgctacaga gttcttgaag tggtggccta actacggcta cactagaaga acagtatttg
      661 gtatctgcgc tctgctgaag ccagttacct tcggaaaaag agttggtagc tcttgatccg
      721 gcaaacaaac caccgctggt agcggttttt ttgtttgcaa gcagcagatt acgcgcagaa
      781 aaaaaggatc tcaagaagat cctttgatct tttctacggg gtctgacgct cagtggaacg
      841 aaaactcacg ttaagggatt ttggtcatga gattatcaaa aaggatcttc acctagatcc
      901 ttttaaatta aaaatgaagt tttaaatcaa tctaaagtat atatgagtaa acttggtctg
      961 acagttacca atgcttaatc agtgaggcac ctatctcagc gatctgtcta tttcgttcat
     1021 ccatagttgc ctgactcccc gtcgtgtaga taactacgat acgggagggc ttaccatctg
     1081 gccccagtgc tgcaatgata ccgcgagacc cacgctcacc ggctccagat ttatcagcaa
     1141 taaaccagcc agccggaagg gccgagcgca gaagtggtcc tgcaacttta tccgcctcca
     1201 tccagtctat taattgttgc cgggaagcta gagtaagtag ttcgccagtt aatagtttgc
     1261 gcaacgttgt tgccattgct acaggcatcg tggtgtcacg ctcgtcgttt ggtatggctt
     1321 cattcagctc cggttcccaa cgatcaaggc gagttacatg atcccccatg ttgtgcaaaa
     1381 aagcggttag ctccttcggt cctccgatcg ttgtcagaag taagttggcc gcagtgttat
     1441 cactcatggt tatggcagca ctgcataatt ctcttactgt catgccatcc gtaagatgct
     1501 tttctgtgac tggtgagtac tcaaccaagt cattctgaga atagtgtatg cggcgaccga
     1561 gttgctcttg cccggcgtca atacgggata ataccgcgcc acatagcaga actttaaaag
     1621 tgctcatcat tggaaaacgt tcttcggggc gaaaactctc aaggatctta ccgctgttga
     1681 gatccagttc gatgtaaccc actcgtgcac ccaactgatc ttcagcatct tttactttca
     1741 ccagcgtttc tgggtgagca aaaacaggaa ggcaaaatgc cgcaaaaaag ggaataaggg
     1801 cgacacggaa atgttgaata ctcatactct tcctttttca atattattga agcatttatc
     1861 agggttattg tctcatgagc ggatacatat ttgaatgtat ttagaaaaat aaacaaatag
     1921 gggttccgcg cacatttccc cgaaaagtgc cacctgcatc tcatcacggt cacgcatggc
     1981 tgcgcccgcg cagcgccccc cgaccccccc ccgatccccg gaacgccagc cgccatccac
     2041 cgcccgcagc ccccggagcc cgcggacccc gaccccccgc cgctcgcccg ccgttgcgcc
     2101 gctctctgcg ggggggctag ggggccgcgg ggggaaggcc acgccccctc cactttttcc
     2161 aggaatgcgc ggcatgaccc gcccccccca tgacccgcca acaccccccc gatgcccccc
     2221 gggggtcttt cctggggggc ctttgtcagg gttgcctgtg tcacccacgg gccccttggc
     2281 cacgcttgcc tgggtcaccc cggagccccg ggtcacgttt gccggggtca gccctggggc
     2341 gcttcttcac gctccattgc catgcagaat tcccacatgt ggacaccgga cagtaggtcc
     2401 tcaaatgctc cttattaggt tggttcaata atatcaattg tttgttacta ggcagtgatg
     2461 ttgtacatct ggaggagatc tcttgagccc ataatcaggt tattaggaat aaatactcta
     2521 aggctaaaaa tgtagcttag tgataagagt gcttgcctgg tgtgctgaga ccctcggttc
     2581 catctccaca accccatatt ccattacaaa ataccttttc accgtcccta gcattaagaa
     2641 acaaaacaac aaagaagttt ttctttcttc tgagatcctg cccggagagg catttaaaac
     2701 tggccagggc caaaaaaaaa aaaaaaaaaa gaaaaaaaag aaaagaaaac aggctagggc
     2761 cggcatggtg gcgcacgcct ttaatcccag cacgcaggag gcagaggcag ggcggatctc
     2821 tgtgagtttg aggtcagcct ggtctaccta gtgagtttca gggcacccag ggctaaagag
     2881 actgtctcaa aaacaaaaca gccacacaat cagaaccaca gcaaaacgca gttatgatcc
     2941 ttggaactgt aggaatgaca agcatttaaa taataggacg agccattttt gagaagctct
     3001 gatttcacaa gtgtcaggga tgggctctgg gcgagtaaga ttgctaatgc tggcctctaa
     3061 atgagaccac gtggagttga ttagattctt ttcatgttcc tcgtgctcta tcaaataact
     3121 gtacccaaat acacacacac acacacacac acaatgcgcg cacacacaaa atcctttttt
     3181 agcttaagaa gcccagaatc agaagtaaag ctaactgtgg gacttaagta ttattctgaa
     3241 cggaactccc agggcgtgaa gcgcgcttca ggcttccaga gaagcagctg gcgctggatg
     3301 gaatgaacca agaggccagc acaggggcag atccgtcgag ctctcggcca ccgagctgag
     3361 cccttaggtt ctggggctgg gaagggtccc taggattgtg cacctctccc gcgggggaca
     3421 agcaggggga tggcggggct gacgtcggga ggtggcctcc acgggaaggg acacccggat
     3481 ctcgacacag ccttggcagt ggagtcagga agggtaggga cagattctgg acgccctctt
     3541 ggccagctcc tcaccgcccc acccccgact ggagccgaga gtaattcata caaaaggagg
     3601 gatcgccttc gcccctggga atcccaggga ccgtcgctaa attctggccg gcctcccagc
     3661 ccggaaccgc tgtgcccgcc cagcgcggcg ggaggagcct gcgcctaggg cggatcgcgg
     3721 gtcggcggga gagcacaagc ccacagtccc cggcggtggg ggaggggcgc gctgagcggg
     3781 ggcccgggag ccagcgcggg gcaaactggg aaagtggtgt cgtgtgctgg ctccgccctc
     3841 ttcccgaggg tgggggagaa cggtataaaa gtgcggtagt cgcgttggac gttctttttc
     3901 gcaacgggtt tgccgtcaga acgcaggtga gtggcgggtg tggcctccgc gggcccgggc
     3961 tccctccttt gagcggggtc ggaccgccgt gcgggtgtcg tcggccgggc ttctctgcga
     4021 gcgttcccgc cctggatggc gggctgtgcg ggagggcgag ggggggaggc ctggcggcgg
     4081 ccccggagcc tcgcctcgtg tcgggcgtga ggcctagcgt ggcttccgcc ccgccgcgtg
     4141 ccaccgcggc cgcgctttgc tgtctgcccg gctgccctcg attgcctgcc cgcggcccgg
     4201 gccaacaaag ggagggcgtg gagctggctg gtagggagcc ccgtagtccg catgtcgggc
     4261 agggagagcg gcagcagtcg ggggggggac cgggcccgcc cgtcccgcag cacatgtccg
     4321 acgccgcctg gacgggtagc ggcctgtgtc ctgataaggc ggccgggcgg tgggttttag
     4381 atgccgggtt caggtggccc cgggtcccgg cccggtctgg ccagtacccc gtagtggctt
     4441 agctccgagg agggcgaggc ccgcccgccc ggcaccagtt gcgtgcgcgg aaagatggcc
     4501 gctcccgggc cctgtagcaa ggagctcaaa atggaggacg cggcagcccg gcggagcggg
     4561 gcgggtgagt cacccacaca aaggaagagg gccttgcccc tcgccggccg ctgcttcctg
     4621 tgaccccgtg gtgtaccggc cgcacttcag tcaccccggg cgctctttcg gagcaccgct
     4681 ggcctccgct gggggagggg atctgtctaa tggcgttgga gtttgctcac atttggtggg
     4741 tggagactgt agccaggcca gcctggccat gaaagtaatt cttggaattt gcccattttg
     4801 agtttggagc gaagctgatt gacaaagctg cttagccgtt caaaggtatt cttcgaactt
     4861 tttttttaag gtgttgtgaa aacctcgagg ccgccaccat ggtgagcaag ggcgaggagc
     4921 tgttcaccgg ggtggtgccc atcctggtcg agctggacgg cgacgtaaac ggccacaagt
     4981 tcagcgtgtc cggcgagggc gagggcgatg ccacctacgg caagctgacc ctgaagttca
     5041 tctgcaccac cggcaagctg cccgtgccct ggcccaccct cgtgaccacc ctgacctacg
     5101 gcgtgcagtg cttcagccgc taccccgacc acatgaagca gcacgacttc ttcaagtccg
     5161 ccatgcccga aggctacgtc caggagcgca ccatcttctt caaggacgac ggcaactaca
     5221 agacccgcgc cgaggtgaag ttcgagggcg acaccctggt gaaccgcatc gagctgaagg
     5281 gcatcgactt caaggaggac ggcaacatcc tggggcacaa gctggagtac aactacaaca
     5341 gccacaacgt ctatatcatg gccgacaagc agaagaacgg catcaaggtg aacttcaaga
     5401 tccgccacaa catcgaggac ggcagcgtgc agctcgccga ccactaccag cagaacaccc
     5461 ccatcggcga cggccccgtg ctgctgcccg acaaccacta cctgagcacc cagtccgccc
     5521 tgagcaaaga ccccaacgag aagcgcgatc acatggtcct gctggagttc gtgaccgccg
     5581 ccgggatcac tctcggcatg gacgagctgt acaagtaagc tagcggccgc gcagttaacg
     5641 ccgcccctct ccctcccccc cccctaacgt tactggccga agccgcttgg aataaggccg
     5701 gtgtgcgttt gtctatatgt tattttccac catattgccg tcttttggca atgtgagggc
     5761 ccggaaacct ggccctgtct tcttgacgag cattcctagg ggtctttccc ctctcgccaa
     5821 aggaatgcaa ggtctgttga atgtcgtgaa ggaagcagtt cctctggaag cttcttgaag
     5881 acaaacaacg tctgtagcga ccctttgcag gcagcggaac cccccacctg gcgacaggtg
     5941 cctctgcggc caaaagccac gtgtataaga tacacctgca aaggcggcac aaccccagtg
     6001 ccacgttgtg agttggatag ttgtggaaag agtcaaatgg ctctcctcaa gcgtattcaa
     6061 caaggggctg aaggatgccc agaaggtacc ccattgtatg ggatctgatc tggggcctcg
     6121 gtacacatgc tttacatgtg tttagtcgag gttaaaaaaa cgtctaggcc ccccgaacca
     6181 cggggacgtg gttttccttt gaaaaacacg atgataatat ggccacaaga tctgccacca
     6241 tggttcgacc attgaactgc atcgtcgccg tgtcccaaaa tatggggatt ggcaagaacg
     6301 gagacctacc ctggcctccg ctcaggaacg agttcaagta cttccaaaga atgaccacaa
     6361 cctcttcagt ggaaggtaaa cagaatctgg tgattatggg taggaaaacc tggttctcca
     6421 ttcctgagaa gaatcgacct ctaaaggaca gaattaatat agttctcagt agagaactca
     6481 aagaaccacc acgaggagct cattttcttg ccaaaagttt ggatgatgcc ttaagactta
     6541 ttgaacaacc ggaattggca agtaaagtag acatggtttg gatagtcgga ggcagttctg
     6601 tttaccagga agccatgaat caaccaggcc acctcagact ctttgtgaca aggatcatgc
     6661 aggaatttga aagtgacacg tttttcccag aaattgattt ggggaaatat aaacttctcc
     6721 cagaataccc aggcgtcctc tctgaggtcc aggaggaaaa aggcatcaag tataagtttg
     6781 aagtctacga gaagaaagac taatcatatt acccctaaca cctgccaccc cagtcttaat
     6841 cagtggtgga agaacggtct cagaactgtt tgtctcaatt ggccatttaa gtttaatagt
     6901 gaaagactgg ttaatgataa caatgcatcg gaaaaccttc aggaggaaag gagaatgttt
     6961 tgtggaacat ttttgtgtgt gtggcagttt taagttatta gttttcaaaa tcagtacttt
     7021 ttaatggaaa caacttgacc aaaaatctgt cacagaattt tgagacccat taaaatacaa
     7081 gtttaatgag aagtctgtct ctgttaatgc tgaagtcatt actaagtgct tagcttagca
     7141 aggtatgtgg atgcccattt gtgttccaag ggattggact gttcatcagg acccagagct
     7201 gagtttcaag ggctcaagag atggcttatt acctgtgggt gtcttgaagg ttctggttgg
     7261 gacaaattag gaatgttttt ggcagacatg gtgactaccc ttcatctggg tgagttcagt
     7321 tgatttgtct tgagcctttg gggtttacac aagtaaatga catcatacag ttagtgtatt
     7381 gttagtgaat attaatatat gaggcaggct ttgctctagc tagacatatg tcga
//
