# Supplementary material for: High-level expression of the monomeric SARS-CoV-2 S protein RBD 320-537 in stably transfected CHO cells by the EEF1A1-based plasmid vector
Source: PLoS One. 2021 Feb 2;16(2):e0242890. doi: 10.1371/journal.pone.0242890 (PMC7853477; doi:10.1371/journal.pone.0242890)
Supplement: S2 File — p1.1-Tr2-RBDv1plasmid sequence and feature map. (GB) [file pone.0242890.s002.gb]

LOCUS       p1.1-Tr2-RBDv1          7575 bp    DNA     circular SYN 28-OCT-2020
DEFINITION  synthetic plasmid p1.1-Tr2-RBDv1 for SARS-CoV-2 S-protein receptor
            binding domain expression.
ACCESSION   p1.1-Tr2-RBDv1
VERSION
KEYWORDS    .
SOURCE      synthetic construct
  ORGANISM  synthetic construct
            other sequences; artificial sequences.
REFERENCE   1  (bases 1 to 7575)
  AUTHORS   Sinegubova,M.V., Orlova,N.A. and Vorobiev,I.I.
  TITLE     High level expression of the monomeric SARS-CoV-2 S-protein RBD
            320-537 in stably transfected CHO cells by the EEF1A1-based plasmid
            vector
  JOURNAL   unpublished
REFERENCE   2  (bases 1 to 7575)
  AUTHORS   Sinegubova,M.V., Orlova,N.A. and Vorobiev,I.I.
  TITLE     Direct Submission
  JOURNAL   Submitted (28-OCT-2020) lab of Mammalian Cells Bioengineering,
            Institute of Bioengineering of The Federal Research Centre
            'Fundamentals of Biotechnology' of the Russian Academy of Sciences,
            60 let Oktjabrja pr-t, 7, bld. 1, Moscow, 117312, Russia
COMMENT     Bankit Comment: Vecscreen Comment:Submitter says that this sequence
            is a Synthetic Construct
            Bankit Comment: ALT EMAIL:ptichman@gmail.com
            Bankit Comment: TOTAL # OF SEQS:1.
FEATURES             Location/Qualifiers
     source          1..7575
                     /organism="synthetic construct"
                     /mol_type="other DNA"
                     /db_xref="taxon:32630"
     CDS             <99..>140
                     /note="The native N-terminal signal peptide of SARS-CoV-2
                     S protein"
                     /codon_start=1
                     /transl_table=11
                     /product="leader"
                     /translation="MFVFLVLLPLVSSQ"
     CDS             <144..>797
                     /note="SARS-CoV-2 S protein receptor binding domain (RBD)"
                     /codon_start=1
                     /transl_table=11
                     /product="S protein RBD"
                     /translation="VQPTESIVRFPNITNLCPFGEVFNATRFASVYAWNRKRISNCVA
                     DYSVLYNSASFSTFKCYGVSPTKLNDLCFTNVYADSFVIRGDEVRQIAPGQTGKIADY
                     NYKLPDDFTGCVIAWNSNNLDSKVGGNYNYLYRLFRKSNLKPFERDISTEIYQAGSTP
                     CNGVEGFNCYFPLQSYGFQPTNGVGYQPYRVVVLSFELLHAPATVCGPKKSTNLVKNK
                     "
     CDS             <810..>839
                     /note="c-myc tag"
                     /codon_start=1
                     /transl_table=11
                     /product="c-myc"
                     /translation="EQKLISEEDL"
     CDS             <855..875
                     /note="6xHis tag for IMAC purification"
                     /codon_start=1
                     /transl_table=11
                     /product="6xHis"
                     /translation="HHHHHH"
     CDS             1497..2060
                     /EC_number="1.5.1.3"
                     /note="dihydrofolate reductase from Mus Musculus"
                     /codon_start=1
                     /transl_table=11
                     /product="DHFR"
                     /translation="MVRPLNCIVAVSQNMGIGKNGDLPWPPLRNEFKYFQRMTTTSSV
                     EGKQNLVIMGRKTWFSIPEKNRPLKDRINIVLSRELKEPPRGAHFLAKSLDDALRLIE
                     QPELASKVDMVWIVGGSSVYQEAMNQPGHLRLFVTRIMQEFESDTFFPEIDLGKYKLL
                     PEYPGVLSEVQEEKGIKYKFEVYEKKD"
     regulatory      2062..2676
                     /regulatory_class="other"
                     /note="downstream flanking region of CHO EEF1A1 gene"
     regulatory      2327..2333
                     /regulatory_class="polyA_signal_sequence"
     regulatory      complement(2841..3514)
                     /regulatory_class="replication_regulatory_region"
     CDS             complement(3656..4516)
                     /EC_number="3.5.2.6"
                     /note="ampicillin resistance protein"
                     /codon_start=1
                     /transl_table=11
                     /product="beta-lactamase"
                     /translation="MSIQHFRVALIPFFAAFCLPVFAHPETLVKVKDAEDQLGARVGY
                     IELDLNSGKILESFRPEERFPMMSTFKVLLCGAVLSRIDAGQEQLGRRIHYSQNDLVE
                     YSPVTEKHLTDGMTVRELCSAAITMSDNTAANLLLTTIGGPKELTAFLHNMGDHVTRL
                     DRWEPELNEAIPNDERDTTMPVAMATTLRKLLTGELLTLASRQQLIDWMEADKVAGPL
                     LRSALPAGWFIADKSGAGERGSRGIIAALGPDGKPSRIVVIYTTGSQATMDERNRQIA
                     EIGASLIKHW"
     regulatory      complement(4511..4615)
                     /regulatory_class="promoter"
     regulatory      complement(4651..5052)
                     /regulatory_class="other"
                     /note="EBVTR"
     regulatory      5062..7573
                     /regulatory_class="other"
                     /note="upstream flanking region of CHO EEF1A1 gene"
     regulatory      6555..6560
                     /regulatory_class="TATA_box"
BASE COUNT     1776 a   2031 c   2048 g   1720 t
ORIGIN      
        1 tcgaggccgc caccatgttc atgccttctt ctttttccta cagctcctgg gcaacgtgct
       61 ggttattgtg ctgtctcatc attttggcaa aggccaccat gttcgtgttt ctggtgctgc
      121 tgcctctggt gtccagccag cgggtgcagc ccaccgaatc catcgtgcgg ttccccaata
      181 tcaccaatct gtgccccttc ggcgaggtgt tcaatgccac cagattcgcc tctgtgtacg
      241 cctggaaccg gaagcggatc agcaattgcg tggccgacta ctccgtgctg tacaactccg
      301 ccagcttcag caccttcaag tgctacggcg tgtcccctac caagctgaac gacctgtgct
      361 tcacaaacgt gtacgccgac agcttcgtga tccggggaga tgaagtgcgg cagattgccc
      421 ctggacagac aggcaagatc gccgactaca actacaagct gcccgacgac ttcaccggct
      481 gtgtgattgc ctggaacagc aacaacctgg actccaaagt cggcggcaac tacaattacc
      541 tgtaccggct gttccggaag tccaatctga agcccttcga gcgggacatc tccaccgaga
      601 tctatcaggc cggcagcacc ccttgtaacg gcgtggaagg cttcaactgc tacttcccac
      661 tgcagtccta cggctttcag cccacaaatg gcgtgggcta tcagccctac agagtggtgg
      721 tgctgagctt cgaactgctg catgcccctg ccacagtgtg cggccctaag aaaagcacca
      781 atctcgtgaa gaacaaatgc gtgaacttcg aacaaaaact catctcagaa gaggatctga
      841 atatgcatac cggtcatcat caccatcacc attaggctag cggccgcgca gttaacgccg
      901 cccctctccc tccccccccc ctaacgttac tggccgaagc cgcttggaat aaggccggtg
      961 tgcgtttgtc tatatgttat tttccaccat attgccgtct tttggcaatg tgagggcccg
     1021 gaaacctggc cctgtcttct tgacgagcat tcctaggggt ctttcccctc tcgccaaagg
     1081 aatgcaaggt ctgttgaatg tcgtgaagga agcagttcct ctggaagctt cttgaagaca
     1141 aacaacgtct gtagcgaccc tttgcaggca gcggaacccc ccacctggcg acaggtgcct
     1201 ctgcggccaa aagccacgtg tataagatac acctgcaaag gcggcacaac cccagtgcca
     1261 cgttgtgagt tggatagttg tggaaagagt caaatggctc tcctcaagcg tattcaacaa
     1321 ggggctgaag gatgcccaga aggtacccca ttgtatggga tctgatctgg ggcctcggta
     1381 cacatgcttt acatgtgttt agtcgaggtt aaaaaaacgt ctaggccccc cgaaccacgg
     1441 ggacgtggtt ttcctttgaa aaacacgatg ataatatggc cacaagatct gccaccatgg
     1501 ttcgaccatt gaactgcatc gtcgccgtgt cccaaaatat ggggattggc aagaacggag
     1561 acctaccctg gcctccgctc aggaacgagt tcaagtactt ccaaagaatg accacaacct
     1621 cttcagtgga aggtaaacag aatctggtga ttatgggtag gaaaacctgg ttctccattc
     1681 ctgagaagaa tcgacctcta aaggacagaa ttaatatagt tctcagtaga gaactcaaag
     1741 aaccaccacg aggagctcat tttcttgcca aaagtttgga tgatgcctta agacttattg
     1801 aacaaccgga attggcaagt aaagtagaca tggtttggat agtcggaggc agttctgttt
     1861 accaggaagc catgaatcaa ccaggccacc tcagactctt tgtgacaagg atcatgcagg
     1921 aatttgaaag tgacacgttt ttcccagaaa ttgatttggg gaaatataaa cttctcccag
     1981 aatacccagg cgtcctctct gaggtccagg aggaaaaagg catcaagtat aagtttgaag
     2041 tctacgagaa gaaagactaa tcatattacc cctaacacct gccaccccag tcttaatcag
     2101 tggtggaaga acggtctcag aactgtttgt ctcaattggc catttaagtt taatagtgaa
     2161 agactggtta atgataacaa tgcatcggaa aaccttcagg aggaaaggag aatgttttgt
     2221 ggaacatttt tgtgtgtgtg gcagttttaa gttattagtt ttcaaaatca gtacttttta
     2281 atggaaacaa cttgaccaaa aatctgtcac agaattttga gacccattaa aatacaagtt
     2341 taatgagaag tctgtctctg ttaatgctga agtcattact aagtgcttag cttagcaagg
     2401 tatgtggatg cccatttgtg ttccaaggga ttggactgtt catcaggacc cagagctgag
     2461 tttcaagggc tcaagagatg gcttattacc tgtgggtgtc ttgaaggttc tggttgggac
     2521 aaattaggaa tgtttttggc agacatggtg actacccttc atctgggtga gttcagttga
     2581 tttgtcttga gcctttgggg tttacacaag taaatgacat catacagtta gtgtattgtt
     2641 agtgaatatt aatatatgag gcaggctttg ctctagctag acatatgtcg acgtccggag
     2701 ctcaggcgcg ccatggctct tccgcttcct cgctcactga ctcgctgcgc tcggtcgttc
     2761 ggctgcggcg agcggtatca gctcactcaa aggcggtaat acggttatcc acagaatcag
     2821 gggataacgc aggaaagaac atgtgagcaa aaggccagca aaaggccagg aaccgtaaaa
     2881 aggccgcgtt gctggcgttt ttccataggc tccgcccccc tgacgagcat cacaaaaatc
     2941 gacgctcaag tcagaggtgg cgaaacccga caggactata aagataccag gcgtttcccc
     3001 ctggaagctc cctcgtgcgc tctcctgttc cgaccctgcc gcttaccgga tacctgtccg
     3061 cctttctccc ttcgggaagc gtggcgcttt ctcatagctc acgctgtagg tatctcagtt
     3121 cggtgtaggt cgttcgctcc aagctgggct gtgtgcacga accccccgtt cagcccgacc
     3181 gctgcgcctt atccggtaac tatcgtcttg agtccaaccc ggtaagacac gacttatcgc
     3241 cactggcagc agccactggt aacaggatta gcagagcgag gtatgtaggc ggtgctacag
     3301 agttcttgaa gtggtggcct aactacggct acactagaag aacagtattt ggtatctgcg
     3361 ctctgctgaa gccagttacc ttcggaaaaa gagttggtag ctcttgatcc ggcaaacaaa
     3421 ccaccgctgg tagcggtttt tttgtttgca agcagcagat tacgcgcaga aaaaaaggat
     3481 ctcaagaaga tcctttgatc ttttctacgg ggtctgacgc tcagtggaac gaaaactcac
     3541 gttaagggat tttggtcatg agattatcaa aaaggatctt cacctagatc cttttaaatt
     3601 aaaaatgaag ttttaaatca atctaaagta tatatgagta aacttggtct gacagttacc
     3661 aatgcttaat cagtgaggca cctatctcag cgatctgtct atttcgttca tccatagttg
     3721 cctgactccc cgtcgtgtag ataactacga tacgggaggg cttaccatct ggccccagtg
     3781 ctgcaatgat accgcgagac ccacgctcac cggctccaga tttatcagca ataaaccagc
     3841 cagccggaag ggccgagcgc agaagtggtc ctgcaacttt atccgcctcc atccagtcta
     3901 ttaattgttg ccgggaagct agagtaagta gttcgccagt taatagtttg cgcaacgttg
     3961 ttgccattgc tacaggcatc gtggtgtcac gctcgtcgtt tggtatggct tcattcagct
     4021 ccggttccca acgatcaagg cgagttacat gatcccccat gttgtgcaaa aaagcggtta
     4081 gctccttcgg tcctccgatc gttgtcagaa gtaagttggc cgcagtgtta tcactcatgg
     4141 ttatggcagc actgcataat tctcttactg tcatgccatc cgtaagatgc ttttctgtga
     4201 ctggtgagta ctcaaccaag tcattctgag aatagtgtat gcggcgaccg agttgctctt
     4261 gcccggcgtc aatacgggat aataccgcgc cacatagcag aactttaaaa gtgctcatca
     4321 ttggaaaacg ttcttcgggg cgaaaactct caaggatctt accgctgttg agatccagtt
     4381 cgatgtaacc cactcgtgca cccaactgat cttcagcatc ttttactttc accagcgttt
     4441 ctgggtgagc aaaaacagga aggcaaaatg ccgcaaaaaa gggaataagg gcgacacgga
     4501 aatgttgaat actcatactc ttcctttttc aatattattg aagcatttat cagggttatt
     4561 gtctcatgag cggatacata tttgaatgta tttagaaaaa taaacaaata ggggttccgc
     4621 gcacatttcc ccgaaaagtg ccacctgcat ctcatcacgg tcacgcatgg ctgcgcccgc
     4681 gcagcgcccc ccgacccccc cccgatcccc ggaacgccag ccgccatcca ccgcccgcag
     4741 cccccggagc ccgcggaccc cgaccccccg ccgctcgccc gccgttgcgc cgctctctgc
     4801 gggggggcta gggggccgcg gggggaaggc cacgccccct ccactttttc caggaatgcg
     4861 cggcatgacc cgcccccccc atgacccgcc aacacccccc cgatgccccc cgggggtctt
     4921 tcctgggggg cctttgtcag ggttgcctgt gtcacccacg ggccccttgg ccacgcttgc
     4981 ctgggtcacc ccggagcccc gggtcacgtt tgccggggtc agccctgggg cgcttcttca
     5041 cgctccattg ccatgcagaa ttcccacatg tggacaccgg acagtaggtc ctcaaatgct
     5101 ccttattagg ttggttcaat aatatcaatt gtttgttact aggcagtgat gttgtacatc
     5161 tggaggagat ctcttgagcc cataatcagg ttattaggaa taaatactct aaggctaaaa
     5221 atgtagctta gtgataagag tgcttgcctg gtgtgctgag accctcggtt ccatctccac
     5281 aaccccatat tccattacaa aatacctttt caccgtccct agcattaaga aacaaaacaa
     5341 caaagaagtt tttctttctt ctgagatcct gcccggagag gcatttaaaa ctggccaggg
     5401 ccaaaaaaaa aaaaaaaaaa agaaaaaaaa gaaaagaaaa caggctaggg ccggcatggt
     5461 ggcgcacgcc tttaatccca gcacgcagga ggcagaggca gggcggatct ctgtgagttt
     5521 gaggtcagcc tggtctacct agtgagtttc agggcaccca gggctaaaga gactgtctca
     5581 aaaacaaaac agccacacaa tcagaaccac agcaaaacgc agttatgatc cttggaactg
     5641 taggaatgac aagcatttaa ataataggac gagccatttt tgagaagctc tgatttcaca
     5701 agtgtcaggg atgggctctg ggcgagtaag attgctaatg ctggcctcta aatgagacca
     5761 cgtggagttg attagattct tttcatgttc ctcgtgctct atcaaataac tgtacccaaa
     5821 tacacacaca cacacacaca cacaatgcgc gcacacacaa aatccttttt tagcttaaga
     5881 agcccagaat cagaagtaaa gctaactgtg ggacttaagt attattctga acggaactcc
     5941 cagggcgtga agcgcgcttc aggcttccag agaagcagct ggcgctggat ggaatgaacc
     6001 aagaggccag cacaggggca gatccgtcga gctctcggcc accgagctga gcccttaggt
     6061 tctggggctg ggaagggtcc ctaggattgt gcacctctcc cgcgggggac aagcaggggg
     6121 atggcggggc tgacgtcggg aggtggcctc cacgggaagg gacacccgga tctcgacaca
     6181 gccttggcag tggagtcagg aagggtaggg acagattctg gacgccctct tggccagctc
     6241 ctcaccgccc cacccccgac tggagccgag agtaattcat acaaaaggag ggatcgcctt
     6301 cgcccctggg aatcccaggg accgtcgcta aattctggcc ggcctcccag cccggaaccg
     6361 ctgtgcccgc ccagcgcggc gggaggagcc tgcgcctagg gcggatcgcg ggtcggcggg
     6421 agagcacaag cccacagtcc ccggcggtgg gggaggggcg cgctgagcgg gggcccggga
     6481 gccagcgcgg ggcaaactgg gaaagtggtg tcgtgtgctg gctccgccct cttcccgagg
     6541 gtgggggaga acggtataaa agtgcggtag tcgcgttgga cgttcttttt cgcaacgggt
     6601 ttgccgtcag aacgcaggtg agtggcgggt gtggcctccg cgggcccggg ctccctcctt
     6661 tgagcggggt cggaccgccg tgcgggtgtc gtcggccggg cttctctgcg agcgttcccg
     6721 ccctggatgg cgggctgtgc gggagggcga gggggggagg cctggcggcg gccccggagc
     6781 ctcgcctcgt gtcgggcgtg aggcctagcg tggcttccgc cccgccgcgt gccaccgcgg
     6841 ccgcgctttg ctgtctgccc ggctgccctc gattgcctgc ccgcggcccg ggccaacaaa
     6901 gggagggcgt ggagctggct ggtagggagc cccgtagtcc gcatgtcggg cagggagagc
     6961 ggcagcagtc ggggggggga ccgggcccgc ccgtcccgca gcacatgtcc gacgccgcct
     7021 ggacgggtag cggcctgtgt cctgataagg cggccgggcg gtgggtttta gatgccgggt
     7081 tcaggtggcc ccgggtcccg gcccggtctg gccagtaccc cgtagtggct tagctccgag
     7141 gagggcgagg cccgcccgcc cggcaccagt tgcgtgcgcg gaaagatggc cgctcccggg
     7201 ccctgtagca aggagctcaa aatggaggac gcggcagccc ggcggagcgg ggcgggtgag
     7261 tcacccacac aaaggaagag ggccttgccc ctcgccggcc gctgcttcct gtgaccccgt
     7321 ggtgtaccgg ccgcacttca gtcaccccgg gcgctctttc ggagcaccgc tggcctccgc
     7381 tgggggaggg gatctgtcta atggcgttgg agtttgctca catttggtgg gtggagactg
     7441 tagccaggcc agcctggcca tgaaagtaat tcttggaatt tgcccatttt gagtttggag
     7501 cgaagctgat tgacaaagct gcttagccgt tcaaaggtat tcttcgaact ttttttttaa
     7561 ggtgttgtga aaacc
//
