# Supplementary material for: High-level expression of the monomeric SARS-CoV-2 S protein RBD 320-537 in stably transfected CHO cells by the EEF1A1-based plasmid vector
Source: PLoS One. 2021 Feb 2;16(2):e0242890. doi: 10.1371/journal.pone.0242890 (PMC7853477; doi:10.1371/journal.pone.0242890)
Supplement: S3 File — pTM plasmid sequence and feature map. (GB) [file pone.0242890.s003.gb]

LOCUS       pTM                     6862 bp    DNA     circular SYN 27-OCT-2020
DEFINITION  Synthetic plasmid.
ACCESSION   pTM
VERSION
KEYWORDS    .
SOURCE      Synthetic plasmid
  ORGANISM  Synthetic plasmid
            other sequences; artificial sequences; vectors.
REFERENCE   1  (bases 1 to 6862)
  AUTHORS   Sinegubova,M.V., Orlova,N.A. and Vorobiev,I.I.
  TITLE     Efficient production of SARS-CoV-2 S-protein receptor binding
            domain (RBD) in the stably transfected CHO cells
  JOURNAL   unpublished
REFERENCE   2  (bases 1 to 6862)
  AUTHORS   Sinegubova,M.V., Orlova,N.A. and Vorobiev,I.I.
  TITLE     Direct Submission
  JOURNAL   Submitted (27-OCT-2020) lab of Mammalian Cells Bioengineering,
            Institute of Bioengineering of The Federal Research Centre
            'Fundamentals of Biotechnology' of the Russian Academy of Sciences,
            60 let Oktjabrja pr-t, 7, bld. 1, Moscow, 117312, Russia
COMMENT     Bankit Comment: Vecscreen Comment:Submitter says that this sequence
            is a Synthetic Construct
            Bankit Comment: ALT EMAIL:ptichman@gmail.com
            Bankit Comment: TOTAL # OF SEQS:1.
FEATURES             Location/Qualifiers
     source          1..6862
                     /organism="Synthetic plasmid"
                     /mol_type="other DNA"
                     /db_xref="taxon:1440148"
     CDS             15..>83
                     /codon_start=1
                     /transl_table=11
                     /product="human TPA leader peptide"
                     /translation="MDAMKRGLCCVLLLCGAVFVSAS"
     CDS             <93..>122
                     /codon_start=1
                     /transl_table=11
                     /product="c-myc tag"
                     /translation="EQKLISEEDL"
     CDS             <135..167
                     /codon_start=1
                     /transl_table=11
                     /product="10xHis tag"
                     /translation="HHHHHHHHHH"
     regulatory      184..771
                     /regulatory_class="ribosome_binding_site"
                     /note="internal ribosomal entry site of EMCV"
     CDS             784..1347
                     /EC_number="1.5.1.3"
                     /note="dihydrofolate reductase"
                     /codon_start=1
                     /transl_table=11
                     /product="DHFR"
                     /translation="MVRPLNCIVAVSQNMGIGKNGDLPWPPLRNEFKYFQRMTTTSSV
                     EGKQNLVIMGRKTWFSIPEKNRPLKDRINIVLSRELKEPPRGAHFLAKSLDDALRLIE
                     QPELASKVDMVWIVGGSSVYQEAMNQPGHLRLFVTRIMQEFESDTFFPEIDLGKYKLL
                     PEYPGVLSEVQEEKGIKYKFEVYEKKD"
     regulatory      1349..1963
                     /regulatory_class="other"
                     /note="CHO EEF1A DFR; downstream flanking area of the
                     EEF1A1 gene"
     regulatory      1614..1620
                     /regulatory_class="polyA_signal_sequence"
     regulatory      complement(2128..2801)
                     /regulatory_class="replication_regulatory_region"
                     /note="pUC replication origin"
     CDS             complement(2943..3803)
                     /EC_number="3.5.2.6"
                     /note="ampicillin resistance protein"
                     /codon_start=1
                     /transl_table=11
                     /product="beta-lactamase"
                     /translation="MSIQHFRVALIPFFAAFCLPVFAHPETLVKVKDAEDQLGARVGY
                     IELDLNSGKILESFRPEERFPMMSTFKVLLCGAVLSRIDAGQEQLGRRIHYSQNDLVE
                     YSPVTEKHLTDGMTVRELCSAAITMSDNTAANLLLTTIGGPKELTAFLHNMGDHVTRL
                     DRWEPELNEAIPNDERDTTMPVAMATTLRKLLTGELLTLASRQQLIDWMEADKVAGPL
                     LRSALPAGWFIADKSGAGERGSRGIIAALGPDGKPSRIVVIYTTGSQATMDERNRQIA
                     EIGASLIKHW"
     regulatory      complement(3798..3902)
                     /regulatory_class="promoter"
                     /note="bla promoter"
     regulatory      complement(3938..4339)
                     /regulatory_class="other"
                     /note="EBVTR, fragment of the long terminal repeat from
                     the Epstein-Barr virus"
     regulatory      4349..6860
                     /regulatory_class="other"
                     /note="CHO EEF1A UFR; Upstream flanking area of the EEF1A1
                     gene"
     regulatory      5842..5847
                     /regulatory_class="TATA_box"
BASE COUNT     1618 a   1806 c   1878 g   1560 t
ORIGIN      
        1 tcgaggccgc caccatggat gcaatgaaga gagggctctg ctgtgtgctg ctgctgtgtg
       61 gagcagtctt cgtctcggct agcgctaccg gtgaacaaaa actgatcagc gaagaggatc
      121 tgtctgcagg cggtcatcac catcaccatc accatcacca tcactagcgg ccgcgcagtt
      181 aacgccgccc ctctccctcc ccccccccta acgttactgg ccgaagccgc ttggaataag
      241 gccggtgtgc gtttgtctat atgttatttt ccaccatatt gccgtctttt ggcaatgtga
      301 gggcccggaa acctggccct gtcttcttga cgagcattcc taggggtctt tcccctctcg
      361 ccaaaggaat gcaaggtctg ttgaatgtcg tgaaggaagc agttcctctg gaagcttctt
      421 gaagacaaac aacgtctgta gcgacccttt gcaggcagcg gaacccccca cctggcgaca
      481 ggtgcctctg cggccaaaag ccacgtgtat aagatacacc tgcaaaggcg gcacaacccc
      541 agtgccacgt tgtgagttgg atagttgtgg aaagagtcaa atggctctcc tcaagcgtat
      601 tcaacaaggg gctgaaggat gcccagaagg taccccattg tatgggatct gatctggggc
      661 ctcggtacac atgctttaca tgtgtttagt cgaggttaaa aaaacgtcta ggccccccga
      721 accacgggga cgtggttttc ctttgaaaaa cacgatgata atatggccac aagatctgcc
      781 accatggttc gaccattgaa ctgcatcgtc gccgtgtccc aaaatatggg gattggcaag
      841 aacggagacc taccctggcc tccgctcagg aacgagttca agtacttcca aagaatgacc
      901 acaacctctt cagtggaagg taaacagaat ctggtgatta tgggtaggaa aacctggttc
      961 tccattcctg agaagaatcg acctctaaag gacagaatta atatagttct cagtagagaa
     1021 ctcaaagaac caccacgagg agctcatttt cttgccaaaa gtttggatga tgccttaaga
     1081 cttattgaac aaccggaatt ggcaagtaaa gtagacatgg tttggatagt cggaggcagt
     1141 tctgtttacc aggaagccat gaatcaacca ggccacctca gactctttgt gacaaggatc
     1201 atgcaggaat ttgaaagtga cacgtttttc ccagaaattg atttggggaa atataaactt
     1261 ctcccagaat acccaggcgt cctctctgag gtccaggagg aaaaaggcat caagtataag
     1321 tttgaagtct acgagaagaa agactaatca tattacccct aacacctgcc accccagtct
     1381 taatcagtgg tggaagaacg gtctcagaac tgtttgtctc aattggccat ttaagtttaa
     1441 tagtgaaaga ctggttaatg ataacaatgc atcggaaaac cttcaggagg aaaggagaat
     1501 gttttgtgga acatttttgt gtgtgtggca gttttaagtt attagttttc aaaatcagta
     1561 ctttttaatg gaaacaactt gaccaaaaat ctgtcacaga attttgagac ccattaaaat
     1621 acaagtttaa tgagaagtct gtctctgtta atgctgaagt cattactaag tgcttagctt
     1681 agcaaggtat gtggatgccc atttgtgttc caagggattg gactgttcat caggacccag
     1741 agctgagttt caagggctca agagatggct tattacctgt gggtgtcttg aaggttctgg
     1801 ttgggacaaa ttaggaatgt ttttggcaga catggtgact acccttcatc tgggtgagtt
     1861 cagttgattt gtcttgagcc tttggggttt acacaagtaa atgacatcat acagttagtg
     1921 tattgttagt gaatattaat atatgaggca ggctttgctc tagctagaca tatgtcgacg
     1981 tccggagctc aggcgcgcca tggctcttcc gcttcctcgc tcactgactc gctgcgctcg
     2041 gtcgttcggc tgcggcgagc ggtatcagct cactcaaagg cggtaatacg gttatccaca
     2101 gaatcagggg ataacgcagg aaagaacatg tgagcaaaag gccagcaaaa ggccaggaac
     2161 cgtaaaaagg ccgcgttgct ggcgtttttc cataggctcc gcccccctga cgagcatcac
     2221 aaaaatcgac gctcaagtca gaggtggcga aacccgacag gactataaag ataccaggcg
     2281 tttccccctg gaagctccct cgtgcgctct cctgttccga ccctgccgct taccggatac
     2341 ctgtccgcct ttctcccttc gggaagcgtg gcgctttctc atagctcacg ctgtaggtat
     2401 ctcagttcgg tgtaggtcgt tcgctccaag ctgggctgtg tgcacgaacc ccccgttcag
     2461 cccgaccgct gcgccttatc cggtaactat cgtcttgagt ccaacccggt aagacacgac
     2521 ttatcgccac tggcagcagc cactggtaac aggattagca gagcgaggta tgtaggcggt
     2581 gctacagagt tcttgaagtg gtggcctaac tacggctaca ctagaagaac agtatttggt
     2641 atctgcgctc tgctgaagcc agttaccttc ggaaaaagag ttggtagctc ttgatccggc
     2701 aaacaaacca ccgctggtag cggttttttt gtttgcaagc agcagattac gcgcagaaaa
     2761 aaaggatctc aagaagatcc tttgatcttt tctacggggt ctgacgctca gtggaacgaa
     2821 aactcacgtt aagggatttt ggtcatgaga ttatcaaaaa ggatcttcac ctagatcctt
     2881 ttaaattaaa aatgaagttt taaatcaatc taaagtatat atgagtaaac ttggtctgac
     2941 agttaccaat gcttaatcag tgaggcacct atctcagcga tctgtctatt tcgttcatcc
     3001 atagttgcct gactccccgt cgtgtagata actacgatac gggagggctt accatctggc
     3061 cccagtgctg caatgatacc gcgagaccca cgctcaccgg ctccagattt atcagcaata
     3121 aaccagccag ccggaagggc cgagcgcaga agtggtcctg caactttatc cgcctccatc
     3181 cagtctatta attgttgccg ggaagctaga gtaagtagtt cgccagttaa tagtttgcgc
     3241 aacgttgttg ccattgctac aggcatcgtg gtgtcacgct cgtcgtttgg tatggcttca
     3301 ttcagctccg gttcccaacg atcaaggcga gttacatgat cccccatgtt gtgcaaaaaa
     3361 gcggttagct ccttcggtcc tccgatcgtt gtcagaagta agttggccgc agtgttatca
     3421 ctcatggtta tggcagcact gcataattct cttactgtca tgccatccgt aagatgcttt
     3481 tctgtgactg gtgagtactc aaccaagtca ttctgagaat agtgtatgcg gcgaccgagt
     3541 tgctcttgcc cggcgtcaat acgggataat accgcgccac atagcagaac tttaaaagtg
     3601 ctcatcattg gaaaacgttc ttcggggcga aaactctcaa ggatcttacc gctgttgaga
     3661 tccagttcga tgtaacccac tcgtgcaccc aactgatctt cagcatcttt tactttcacc
     3721 agcgtttctg ggtgagcaaa aacaggaagg caaaatgccg caaaaaaggg aataagggcg
     3781 acacggaaat gttgaatact catactcttc ctttttcaat attattgaag catttatcag
     3841 ggttattgtc tcatgagcgg atacatattt gaatgtattt agaaaaataa acaaataggg
     3901 gttccgcgca catttccccg aaaagtgcca cctgcatctc atcacggtca cgcatggctg
     3961 cgcccgcgca gcgccccccg accccccccc gatccccgga acgccagccg ccatccaccg
     4021 cccgcagccc ccggagcccg cggaccccga ccccccgccg ctcgcccgcc gttgcgccgc
     4081 tctctgcggg ggggctaggg ggccgcgggg ggaaggccac gccccctcca ctttttccag
     4141 gaatgcgcgg catgacccgc cccccccatg acccgccaac acccccccga tgccccccgg
     4201 gggtctttcc tggggggcct ttgtcagggt tgcctgtgtc acccacgggc cccttggcca
     4261 cgcttgcctg ggtcaccccg gagccccggg tcacgtttgc cggggtcagc cctggggcgc
     4321 ttcttcacgc tccattgcca tgcagaattc ccacatgtgg acaccggaca gtaggtcctc
     4381 aaatgctcct tattaggttg gttcaataat atcaattgtt tgttactagg cagtgatgtt
     4441 gtacatctgg aggagatctc ttgagcccat aatcaggtta ttaggaataa atactctaag
     4501 gctaaaaatg tagcttagtg ataagagtgc ttgcctggtg tgctgagacc ctcggttcca
     4561 tctccacaac cccatattcc attacaaaat accttttcac cgtccctagc attaagaaac
     4621 aaaacaacaa agaagttttt ctttcttctg agatcctgcc cggagaggca tttaaaactg
     4681 gccagggcca aaaaaaaaaa aaaaaaaaga aaaaaaagaa aagaaaacag gctagggccg
     4741 gcatggtggc gcacgccttt aatcccagca cgcaggaggc agaggcaggg cggatctctg
     4801 tgagtttgag gtcagcctgg tctacctagt gagtttcagg gcacccaggg ctaaagagac
     4861 tgtctcaaaa acaaaacagc cacacaatca gaaccacagc aaaacgcagt tatgatcctt
     4921 ggaactgtag gaatgacaag catttaaata ataggacgag ccatttttga gaagctctga
     4981 tttcacaagt gtcagggatg ggctctgggc gagtaagatt gctaatgctg gcctctaaat
     5041 gagaccacgt ggagttgatt agattctttt catgttcctc gtgctctatc aaataactgt
     5101 acccaaatac acacacacac acacacacac aatgcgcgca cacacaaaat ccttttttag
     5161 cttaagaagc ccagaatcag aagtaaagct aactgtggga cttaagtatt attctgaacg
     5221 gaactcccag ggcgtgaagc gcgcttcagg cttccagaga agcagctggc gctggatgga
     5281 atgaaccaag aggccagcac aggggcagat ccgtcgagct ctcggccacc gagctgagcc
     5341 cttaggttct ggggctggga agggtcccta ggattgtgca cctctcccgc gggggacaag
     5401 cagggggatg gcggggctga cgtcgggagg tggcctccac gggaagggac acccggatct
     5461 cgacacagcc ttggcagtgg agtcaggaag ggtagggaca gattctggac gccctcttgg
     5521 ccagctcctc accgccccac ccccgactgg agccgagagt aattcataca aaaggaggga
     5581 tcgccttcgc ccctgggaat cccagggacc gtcgctaaat tctggccggc ctcccagccc
     5641 ggaaccgctg tgcccgccca gcgcggcggg aggagcctgc gcctagggcg gatcgcgggt
     5701 cggcgggaga gcacaagccc acagtccccg gcggtggggg aggggcgcgc tgagcggggg
     5761 cccgggagcc agcgcggggc aaactgggaa agtggtgtcg tgtgctggct ccgccctctt
     5821 cccgagggtg ggggagaacg gtataaaagt gcggtagtcg cgttggacgt tctttttcgc
     5881 aacgggtttg ccgtcagaac gcaggtgagt ggcgggtgtg gcctccgcgg gcccgggctc
     5941 cctcctttga gcggggtcgg accgccgtgc gggtgtcgtc ggccgggctt ctctgcgagc
     6001 gttcccgccc tggatggcgg gctgtgcggg agggcgaggg ggggaggcct ggcggcggcc
     6061 ccggagcctc gcctcgtgtc gggcgtgagg cctagcgtgg cttccgcccc gccgcgtgcc
     6121 accgcggccg cgctttgctg tctgcccggc tgccctcgat tgcctgcccg cggcccgggc
     6181 caacaaaggg agggcgtgga gctggctggt agggagcccc gtagtccgca tgtcgggcag
     6241 ggagagcggc agcagtcggg ggggggaccg ggcccgcccg tcccgcagca catgtccgac
     6301 gccgcctgga cgggtagcgg cctgtgtcct gataaggcgg ccgggcggtg ggttttagat
     6361 gccgggttca ggtggccccg ggtcccggcc cggtctggcc agtaccccgt agtggcttag
     6421 ctccgaggag ggcgaggccc gcccgcccgg caccagttgc gtgcgcggaa agatggccgc
     6481 tcccgggccc tgtagcaagg agctcaaaat ggaggacgcg gcagcccggc ggagcggggc
     6541 gggtgagtca cccacacaaa ggaagagggc cttgcccctc gccggccgct gcttcctgtg
     6601 accccgtggt gtaccggccg cacttcagtc accccgggcg ctctttcgga gcaccgctgg
     6661 cctccgctgg gggaggggat ctgtctaatg gcgttggagt ttgctcacat ttggtgggtg
     6721 gagactgtag ccaggccagc ctggccatga aagtaattct tggaatttgc ccattttgag
     6781 tttggagcga agctgattga caaagctgct tagccgttca aaggtattct tcgaactttt
     6841 tttttaaggt gttgtgaaaa cc
//
