# Supplementary material for: High-level expression of the monomeric SARS-CoV-2 S protein RBD 320-537 in stably transfected CHO cells by the EEF1A1-based plasmid vector
Source: PLoS One. 2021 Feb 2;16(2):e0242890. doi: 10.1371/journal.pone.0242890 (PMC7853477; doi:10.1371/journal.pone.0242890)
Supplement: S4 File — pTM-RBDv2 plasmid sequence and feature map. (GB) [file pone.0242890.s004.gb]

LOCUS       pTM-RBDv2               7513 bp    DNA     circular SYN 28-OCT-2020
DEFINITION  synthetic plasmid pTM-RBDv2 for SARS-CoV-2 S-protein receptor
            binding domain expression.
ACCESSION   pTM-RBDv2
VERSION
KEYWORDS    .
SOURCE      synthetic construct
  ORGANISM  synthetic construct
            other sequences; artificial sequences.
REFERENCE   1  (bases 1 to 7513)
  AUTHORS   Sinegubova,M.V., Orlova,N.A. and Vorobiev,I.I.
  TITLE     High level expression of the monomeric SARS-CoV-2 S-protein RBD
            320-537 in stably transfected CHO cells by the EEF1A1-based plasmid
            vector
  JOURNAL   unpublished
REFERENCE   2  (bases 1 to 7513)
  AUTHORS   Sinegubova,M.V., Orlova,N.A. and Vorobiev,I.I.
  TITLE     Direct Submission
  JOURNAL   Submitted (28-OCT-2020) lab of Mammalian Cells Bioengineering,
            Institute of Bioengineering of The Federal Research Centre
            'Fundamentals of Biotechnology' of the Russian Academy of Sciences,
            60 let Oktjabrja pr-t, 7, bld. 1, Moscow, 117312, Russia
COMMENT     Bankit Comment: Vecscreen Comment:Submitter says that this sequence
            is a Synthetic Construct
            Bankit Comment: ALT EMAIL:ptichman@gmail.com
            Bankit Comment: TOTAL # OF SEQS:1.
FEATURES             Location/Qualifiers
     source          1..7513
                     /organism="synthetic construct"
                     /mol_type="other DNA"
                     /db_xref="taxon:32630"
     CDS             15..818
                     /note="Translated protein with leader peptide and
                     C-terminal fusion tags"
                     /codon_start=1
                     /transl_table=11
                     /product="SP-RBDv2-Ctags"
                     /translation="MDAMKRGLCCVLLLCGAVFVSASVQPTESIVRFPNITNLCPFGE
                     VFNATRFASVYAWNRKRISNCVADYSVLYNSASFSTFKCYGVSPTKLNDLCFTNVYAD
                     SFVIRGDEVRQIAPGQTGKIADYNYKLPDDFTGCVIAWNSNNLDSKVGGNYNYLYRLF
                     RKSNLKPFERDISTEIYQAGSTPCNGVEGFNCYFPLQSYGFQPTNGVGYQPYRVVVLS
                     FELLHAPATVCGPKKSTNLVKNKPGEQKLISEEDLSAGGHHHHHHHHHH"
     CDS             15..>83
                     /note="leader peptide"
                     /codon_start=1
                     /transl_table=11
                     /product="hTPA leader"
                     /translation="MDAMKRGLCCVLLLCGAVFVSAS"
     CDS             84..818
                     /note="Secreted protein with C-terminal c-myc tag and
                     10xHis tag"
                     /codon_start=1
                     /transl_table=11
                     /product="Secreted RBDv2"
                     /translation="VQPTESIVRFPNITNLCPFGEVFNATRFASVYAWNRKRISNCVA
                     DYSVLYNSASFSTFKCYGVSPTKLNDLCFTNVYADSFVIRGDEVRQIAPGQTGKIADY
                     NYKLPDDFTGCVIAWNSNNLDSKVGGNYNYLYRLFRKSNLKPFERDISTEIYQAGSTP
                     CNGVEGFNCYFPLQSYGFQPTNGVGYQPYRVVVLSFELLHAPATVCGPKKSTNLVKNK
                     PGEQKLISEEDLSAGGHHHHHHHHHH"
     CDS             <84..>737
                     /codon_start=1
                     /transl_table=11
                     /product="SARS-CoV-2 S protein receptor binding domain
                     (RBD)"
                     /translation="VQPTESIVRFPNITNLCPFGEVFNATRFASVYAWNRKRISNCVA
                     DYSVLYNSASFSTFKCYGVSPTKLNDLCFTNVYADSFVIRGDEVRQIAPGQTGKIADY
                     NYKLPDDFTGCVIAWNSNNLDSKVGGNYNYLYRLFRKSNLKPFERDISTEIYQAGSTP
                     CNGVEGFNCYFPLQSYGFQPTNGVGYQPYRVVVLSFELLHAPATVCGPKKSTNLVKNK
                     "
     CDS             <744..>773
                     /codon_start=1
                     /transl_table=11
                     /product="c-myc tag"
                     /translation="EQKLISEEDL"
     CDS             <786..818
                     /note="Tag for IMAC purification"
                     /codon_start=1
                     /transl_table=11
                     /product="10xHis tag"
                     /translation="HHHHHHHHHH"
     regulatory      835..1422
                     /regulatory_class="ribosome_binding_site"
                     /note="EMCV IRES"
     CDS             1435..1998
                     /EC_number="1.5.1.3"
                     /codon_start=1
                     /transl_table=11
                     /product="dihydrofolate reductase"
                     /translation="MVRPLNCIVAVSQNMGIGKNGDLPWPPLRNEFKYFQRMTTTSSV
                     EGKQNLVIMGRKTWFSIPEKNRPLKDRINIVLSRELKEPPRGAHFLAKSLDDALRLIE
                     QPELASKVDMVWIVGGSSVYQEAMNQPGHLRLFVTRIMQEFESDTFFPEIDLGKYKLL
                     PEYPGVLSEVQEEKGIKYKFEVYEKKD"
     regulatory      2000..2614
                     /regulatory_class="other"
                     /note="CHO EEF1A DFR; downstream flanking region of EEF1A1
                     gene"
     regulatory      2265..2271
                     /regulatory_class="polyA_signal_sequence"
     regulatory      complement(2779..3452)
                     /regulatory_class="replication_regulatory_region"
                     /note="pUC replication origin"
     CDS             complement(3594..4454)
                     /note="ampicillin resistance protein"
                     /codon_start=1
                     /transl_table=11
                     /product="beta-lactamase"
                     /translation="MSIQHFRVALIPFFAAFCLPVFAHPETLVKVKDAEDQLGARVGY
                     IELDLNSGKILESFRPEERFPMMSTFKVLLCGAVLSRIDAGQEQLGRRIHYSQNDLVE
                     YSPVTEKHLTDGMTVRELCSAAITMSDNTAANLLLTTIGGPKELTAFLHNMGDHVTRL
                     DRWEPELNEAIPNDERDTTMPVAMATTLRKLLTGELLTLASRQQLIDWMEADKVAGPL
                     LRSALPAGWFIADKSGAGERGSRGIIAALGPDGKPSRIVVIYTTGSQATMDERNRQIA
                     EIGASLIKHW"
     regulatory      complement(4449..4553)
                     /regulatory_class="promoter"
                     /note="bla promoter"
     regulatory      complement(4589..4990)
                     /regulatory_class="other"
                     /note="EBVTR; Fragment of the long terminal repeat from
                     the Epstein-Barr virus"
     regulatory      5000..7511
                     /regulatory_class="other"
                     /note="CHO EEF1A UFR; upstream flanking region of EEF1A1
                     gene"
     regulatory      6493..6498
                     /regulatory_class="TATA_box"
BASE COUNT     1768 a   2015 c   2042 g   1688 t
ORIGIN      
        1 tcgaggccgc caccatggat gcaatgaaga gagggctctg ctgtgtgctg ctgctgtgtg
       61 gagcagtctt cgtctcggct agcgtgcagc ccaccgaatc catcgtgcgg ttccccaata
      121 tcaccaatct gtgccccttc ggcgaggtgt tcaatgccac cagattcgcc tctgtgtacg
      181 cctggaaccg gaagcggatc agcaattgcg tggccgacta ctccgtgctg tacaactccg
      241 ccagcttcag caccttcaag tgctacggcg tgtcccctac caagctgaac gacctgtgct
      301 tcacaaacgt gtacgccgac agcttcgtga tccggggaga tgaagtgcgg cagattgccc
      361 ctggacagac aggcaagatc gccgactaca actacaagct gcccgacgac ttcaccggct
      421 gtgtgattgc ctggaacagc aacaacctgg actccaaagt cggcggcaac tacaattacc
      481 tgtaccggct gttccggaag tccaatctga agcccttcga gcgggacatc tccaccgaga
      541 tctatcaggc cggcagcacc ccttgtaacg gcgtggaagg cttcaactgc tacttcccac
      601 tgcagtccta cggctttcag cccacaaatg gcgtgggcta tcagccctac agagtggtgg
      661 tgctgagctt cgaactgctg catgcccctg ccacagtgtg cggccctaag aaaagcacca
      721 atctcgtgaa gaacaaaccc ggtgaacaaa aactgatcag cgaagaggat ctgtctgcag
      781 gcggtcatca ccatcaccat caccatcacc atcactagcg gccgcgcagt taacgccgcc
      841 cctctccctc ccccccccct aacgttactg gccgaagccg cttggaataa ggccggtgtg
      901 cgtttgtcta tatgttattt tccaccatat tgccgtcttt tggcaatgtg agggcccgga
      961 aacctggccc tgtcttcttg acgagcattc ctaggggtct ttcccctctc gccaaaggaa
     1021 tgcaaggtct gttgaatgtc gtgaaggaag cagttcctct ggaagcttct tgaagacaaa
     1081 caacgtctgt agcgaccctt tgcaggcagc ggaacccccc acctggcgac aggtgcctct
     1141 gcggccaaaa gccacgtgta taagatacac ctgcaaaggc ggcacaaccc cagtgccacg
     1201 ttgtgagttg gatagttgtg gaaagagtca aatggctctc ctcaagcgta ttcaacaagg
     1261 ggctgaagga tgcccagaag gtaccccatt gtatgggatc tgatctgggg cctcggtaca
     1321 catgctttac atgtgtttag tcgaggttaa aaaaacgtct aggccccccg aaccacgggg
     1381 acgtggtttt cctttgaaaa acacgatgat aatatggcca caagatctgc caccatggtt
     1441 cgaccattga actgcatcgt cgccgtgtcc caaaatatgg ggattggcaa gaacggagac
     1501 ctaccctggc ctccgctcag gaacgagttc aagtacttcc aaagaatgac cacaacctct
     1561 tcagtggaag gtaaacagaa tctggtgatt atgggtagga aaacctggtt ctccattcct
     1621 gagaagaatc gacctctaaa ggacagaatt aatatagttc tcagtagaga actcaaagaa
     1681 ccaccacgag gagctcattt tcttgccaaa agtttggatg atgccttaag acttattgaa
     1741 caaccggaat tggcaagtaa agtagacatg gtttggatag tcggaggcag ttctgtttac
     1801 caggaagcca tgaatcaacc aggccacctc agactctttg tgacaaggat catgcaggaa
     1861 tttgaaagtg acacgttttt cccagaaatt gatttgggga aatataaact tctcccagaa
     1921 tacccaggcg tcctctctga ggtccaggag gaaaaaggca tcaagtataa gtttgaagtc
     1981 tacgagaaga aagactaatc atattacccc taacacctgc caccccagtc ttaatcagtg
     2041 gtggaagaac ggtctcagaa ctgtttgtct caattggcca tttaagttta atagtgaaag
     2101 actggttaat gataacaatg catcggaaaa ccttcaggag gaaaggagaa tgttttgtgg
     2161 aacatttttg tgtgtgtggc agttttaagt tattagtttt caaaatcagt actttttaat
     2221 ggaaacaact tgaccaaaaa tctgtcacag aattttgaga cccattaaaa tacaagttta
     2281 atgagaagtc tgtctctgtt aatgctgaag tcattactaa gtgcttagct tagcaaggta
     2341 tgtggatgcc catttgtgtt ccaagggatt ggactgttca tcaggaccca gagctgagtt
     2401 tcaagggctc aagagatggc ttattacctg tgggtgtctt gaaggttctg gttgggacaa
     2461 attaggaatg tttttggcag acatggtgac tacccttcat ctgggtgagt tcagttgatt
     2521 tgtcttgagc ctttggggtt tacacaagta aatgacatca tacagttagt gtattgttag
     2581 tgaatattaa tatatgaggc aggctttgct ctagctagac atatgtcgac gtccggagct
     2641 caggcgcgcc atggctcttc cgcttcctcg ctcactgact cgctgcgctc ggtcgttcgg
     2701 ctgcggcgag cggtatcagc tcactcaaag gcggtaatac ggttatccac agaatcaggg
     2761 gataacgcag gaaagaacat gtgagcaaaa ggccagcaaa aggccaggaa ccgtaaaaag
     2821 gccgcgttgc tggcgttttt ccataggctc cgcccccctg acgagcatca caaaaatcga
     2881 cgctcaagtc agaggtggcg aaacccgaca ggactataaa gataccaggc gtttccccct
     2941 ggaagctccc tcgtgcgctc tcctgttccg accctgccgc ttaccggata cctgtccgcc
     3001 tttctccctt cgggaagcgt ggcgctttct catagctcac gctgtaggta tctcagttcg
     3061 gtgtaggtcg ttcgctccaa gctgggctgt gtgcacgaac cccccgttca gcccgaccgc
     3121 tgcgccttat ccggtaacta tcgtcttgag tccaacccgg taagacacga cttatcgcca
     3181 ctggcagcag ccactggtaa caggattagc agagcgaggt atgtaggcgg tgctacagag
     3241 ttcttgaagt ggtggcctaa ctacggctac actagaagaa cagtatttgg tatctgcgct
     3301 ctgctgaagc cagttacctt cggaaaaaga gttggtagct cttgatccgg caaacaaacc
     3361 accgctggta gcggtttttt tgtttgcaag cagcagatta cgcgcagaaa aaaaggatct
     3421 caagaagatc ctttgatctt ttctacgggg tctgacgctc agtggaacga aaactcacgt
     3481 taagggattt tggtcatgag attatcaaaa aggatcttca cctagatcct tttaaattaa
     3541 aaatgaagtt ttaaatcaat ctaaagtata tatgagtaaa cttggtctga cagttaccaa
     3601 tgcttaatca gtgaggcacc tatctcagcg atctgtctat ttcgttcatc catagttgcc
     3661 tgactccccg tcgtgtagat aactacgata cgggagggct taccatctgg ccccagtgct
     3721 gcaatgatac cgcgagaccc acgctcaccg gctccagatt tatcagcaat aaaccagcca
     3781 gccggaaggg ccgagcgcag aagtggtcct gcaactttat ccgcctccat ccagtctatt
     3841 aattgttgcc gggaagctag agtaagtagt tcgccagtta atagtttgcg caacgttgtt
     3901 gccattgcta caggcatcgt ggtgtcacgc tcgtcgtttg gtatggcttc attcagctcc
     3961 ggttcccaac gatcaaggcg agttacatga tcccccatgt tgtgcaaaaa agcggttagc
     4021 tccttcggtc ctccgatcgt tgtcagaagt aagttggccg cagtgttatc actcatggtt
     4081 atggcagcac tgcataattc tcttactgtc atgccatccg taagatgctt ttctgtgact
     4141 ggtgagtact caaccaagtc attctgagaa tagtgtatgc ggcgaccgag ttgctcttgc
     4201 ccggcgtcaa tacgggataa taccgcgcca catagcagaa ctttaaaagt gctcatcatt
     4261 ggaaaacgtt cttcggggcg aaaactctca aggatcttac cgctgttgag atccagttcg
     4321 atgtaaccca ctcgtgcacc caactgatct tcagcatctt ttactttcac cagcgtttct
     4381 gggtgagcaa aaacaggaag gcaaaatgcc gcaaaaaagg gaataagggc gacacggaaa
     4441 tgttgaatac tcatactctt cctttttcaa tattattgaa gcatttatca gggttattgt
     4501 ctcatgagcg gatacatatt tgaatgtatt tagaaaaata aacaaatagg ggttccgcgc
     4561 acatttcccc gaaaagtgcc acctgcatct catcacggtc acgcatggct gcgcccgcgc
     4621 agcgcccccc gacccccccc cgatccccgg aacgccagcc gccatccacc gcccgcagcc
     4681 cccggagccc gcggaccccg accccccgcc gctcgcccgc cgttgcgccg ctctctgcgg
     4741 gggggctagg gggccgcggg gggaaggcca cgccccctcc actttttcca ggaatgcgcg
     4801 gcatgacccg ccccccccat gacccgccaa cacccccccg atgccccccg ggggtctttc
     4861 ctggggggcc tttgtcaggg ttgcctgtgt cacccacggg ccccttggcc acgcttgcct
     4921 gggtcacccc ggagccccgg gtcacgtttg ccggggtcag ccctggggcg cttcttcacg
     4981 ctccattgcc atgcagaatt cccacatgtg gacaccggac agtaggtcct caaatgctcc
     5041 ttattaggtt ggttcaataa tatcaattgt ttgttactag gcagtgatgt tgtacatctg
     5101 gaggagatct cttgagccca taatcaggtt attaggaata aatactctaa ggctaaaaat
     5161 gtagcttagt gataagagtg cttgcctggt gtgctgagac cctcggttcc atctccacaa
     5221 ccccatattc cattacaaaa taccttttca ccgtccctag cattaagaaa caaaacaaca
     5281 aagaagtttt tctttcttct gagatcctgc ccggagaggc atttaaaact ggccagggcc
     5341 aaaaaaaaaa aaaaaaaaag aaaaaaaaga aaagaaaaca ggctagggcc ggcatggtgg
     5401 cgcacgcctt taatcccagc acgcaggagg cagaggcagg gcggatctct gtgagtttga
     5461 ggtcagcctg gtctacctag tgagtttcag ggcacccagg gctaaagaga ctgtctcaaa
     5521 aacaaaacag ccacacaatc agaaccacag caaaacgcag ttatgatcct tggaactgta
     5581 ggaatgacaa gcatttaaat aataggacga gccatttttg agaagctctg atttcacaag
     5641 tgtcagggat gggctctggg cgagtaagat tgctaatgct ggcctctaaa tgagaccacg
     5701 tggagttgat tagattcttt tcatgttcct cgtgctctat caaataactg tacccaaata
     5761 cacacacaca cacacacaca caatgcgcgc acacacaaaa tcctttttta gcttaagaag
     5821 cccagaatca gaagtaaagc taactgtggg acttaagtat tattctgaac ggaactccca
     5881 gggcgtgaag cgcgcttcag gcttccagag aagcagctgg cgctggatgg aatgaaccaa
     5941 gaggccagca caggggcaga tccgtcgagc tctcggccac cgagctgagc ccttaggttc
     6001 tggggctggg aagggtccct aggattgtgc acctctcccg cgggggacaa gcagggggat
     6061 ggcggggctg acgtcgggag gtggcctcca cgggaaggga cacccggatc tcgacacagc
     6121 cttggcagtg gagtcaggaa gggtagggac agattctgga cgccctcttg gccagctcct
     6181 caccgcccca cccccgactg gagccgagag taattcatac aaaaggaggg atcgccttcg
     6241 cccctgggaa tcccagggac cgtcgctaaa ttctggccgg cctcccagcc cggaaccgct
     6301 gtgcccgccc agcgcggcgg gaggagcctg cgcctagggc ggatcgcggg tcggcgggag
     6361 agcacaagcc cacagtcccc ggcggtgggg gaggggcgcg ctgagcgggg gcccgggagc
     6421 cagcgcgggg caaactggga aagtggtgtc gtgtgctggc tccgccctct tcccgagggt
     6481 gggggagaac ggtataaaag tgcggtagtc gcgttggacg ttctttttcg caacgggttt
     6541 gccgtcagaa cgcaggtgag tggcgggtgt ggcctccgcg ggcccgggct ccctcctttg
     6601 agcggggtcg gaccgccgtg cgggtgtcgt cggccgggct tctctgcgag cgttcccgcc
     6661 ctggatggcg ggctgtgcgg gagggcgagg gggggaggcc tggcggcggc cccggagcct
     6721 cgcctcgtgt cgggcgtgag gcctagcgtg gcttccgccc cgccgcgtgc caccgcggcc
     6781 gcgctttgct gtctgcccgg ctgccctcga ttgcctgccc gcggcccggg ccaacaaagg
     6841 gagggcgtgg agctggctgg tagggagccc cgtagtccgc atgtcgggca gggagagcgg
     6901 cagcagtcgg gggggggacc gggcccgccc gtcccgcagc acatgtccga cgccgcctgg
     6961 acgggtagcg gcctgtgtcc tgataaggcg gccgggcggt gggttttaga tgccgggttc
     7021 aggtggcccc gggtcccggc ccggtctggc cagtaccccg tagtggctta gctccgagga
     7081 gggcgaggcc cgcccgcccg gcaccagttg cgtgcgcgga aagatggccg ctcccgggcc
     7141 ctgtagcaag gagctcaaaa tggaggacgc ggcagcccgg cggagcgggg cgggtgagtc
     7201 acccacacaa aggaagaggg ccttgcccct cgccggccgc tgcttcctgt gaccccgtgg
     7261 tgtaccggcc gcacttcagt caccccgggc gctctttcgg agcaccgctg gcctccgctg
     7321 ggggagggga tctgtctaat ggcgttggag tttgctcaca tttggtgggt ggagactgta
     7381 gccaggccag cctggccatg aaagtaattc ttggaatttg cccattttga gtttggagcg
     7441 aagctgattg acaaagctgc ttagccgttc aaaggtattc ttcgaacttt ttttttaagg
     7501 tgttgtgaaa acc
//
